>Addgene plasmid #234029 | makeTCR_Hs.TRBV6-8 | addgene full sequence | sequence record 468341 | Addgene NGS Result
CGTCTCACCATGAGCCTCGGGCTCCTGTGCTGTGCGGCCTTTTCTCTCCTGTGGGCAGGTCCCGTGAATG
CTGGTGTCACTCAGACCCCAAAATTCCACATCCTGAAGACAGGACAGAGCATGACACTGCAGTGTGCCCA
GGATATGAACCATGGATACATGTCCTGGTATCGACAAGACCCAGGCATGGGGCTGAGACTGATTTACTAC
TCAGCTGCTGCTGGTACAACTGACAAAGAAGTCCCCAATGGCTACAATGTCTCTAGATTAAACACAGAGG
ATTTCCCACTCAGGCTGGTGTCGGCTGCTCCCTCCCAGACATCTGTGTACTTGTGTGTGAGACGCAGGGA
AGATGGCCGCGAAGAAAACGTCATAGCTGTTTCCTGACTGACCATTTAAATCATACCTGACCTCCATAGC
AGAAAGTCAAAAGCCTCCGACCGGAGGCTTTTGACTTGATCGGCACGTAAGAGGTTCCAACTTTCACCAT
AATGAAATAAGATCACTACCGGGCGTATTTTTTGAGTTATCGAGATTTTCAGGAGCTAAGGAAGCTAAAA
TGGAGAAAAAAATCACTGGATATACCACCGTTGATATATCCCAATGGCATCGTAAAGAACATTTTGAGGC
ATTTCAGTCAGTTGCTCAATGTACCTATAACCAGACCGTTCAGCTGGATATTACGGCCTTTTTAAAGACC
GTAAAGAAAAATAAGCACAAGTTTTATCCGGCCTTTATTCACATTCTTGCCCGCCTGATGAATGCTCATC
CGGAATTTCGTATGGCAATGAAAGACGGTGAGCTGGTGATATGGGATAGTGTTCACCCTTGTTACACCGT
TTTCCATGAGCAAACTGAAACGTTTTCATCGCTCTGGAGTGAATACCACGACGATTTCCGGCAGTTTCTA
CACATATATTCGCAAGATGTGGCGTGTTACGGTGAAAACCTGGCCTATTTCCCTAAAGGGTTTATTGAGA
ATATGTTTTTTGTCTCAGCCAATCCCTGGGTGAGTTTCACCAGTTTTGATTTAAACGTGGCCAATATGGA
CAACTTCTTCGCCCCCGTTTTCACCATGGGCAAATATTATACGCAAGGCGACAAGGTGCTGATGCCGCTG
GCGATTCAGGTTCATCATGCCGTTTGTGATGGCTTCCATGTCGGCAGAATGCTTAATGAATTACAACAGT
ACTGCGATGAGTGGCAGGGCGGGGCGTAATGAGGGCCCAAATGTAATCACCTGGCTCACCTTCGGGTGGG
CCTTTCTGCGTTGCTGGCGTTTTTCCATAGGCTCCGCCCCCCTGACGAGCATCACAAAAATCGATGCTCA
AGTCAGAGGTGGCGAAACCCGACAGGACTATAAAGATACCAGGCGTTTCCCCCTGGAAGCTCCCTCGTGC
GCTCTCCTGTTCCGACCCTGCCGCTTACCGGATACCTGTCCGCCTTTCTCCCTTCGGGAAGCGTGGCGCT
TTCTCATAGCTCACGCTGTAGGTATCTCAGTTCGGTGTAGGTCGTTCGCTCCAAGCTGGGCTGTGTGCAC
GAACCCCCCGTTCAGCCCGACCGCTGCGCCTTATCCGGTAACTATCGTCTTGAGTCCAACCCGGTAAGAC
ACGACTTATCGCCACTGGCAGCAGCCACTGGTAACAGGATTAGCAGAGCGAGGTATGTAGGCGGTGCTAC
AGAGTTCTTGAAGTGGTGGCCTAACTACGGCTACACTAGAAGAACAGTATTTGGTATCTGCGCTCTGCTG
AAGCCAGTTACCTCGGAAAAAGAGTTGGTAGCTCTTGATCCGGCAAACAAACCACCGCTGGTAGCGGTGG
TTTTTTTGTTTGCAAGCAGCAGATTACGCGCAGAAAAAAAGGATCTCAAGAAGATCCTTTGATTTTCTAC
CGAAGAAAGGCCCACCCGTGAAGGTGAGCCAGTGAGTTGATTGCAGTCCAGTTACGCTGGAGTCTGAGGC
TCGTCCTGAATGATATCAAGCTTGAATTCGTTTGTAAAACGACGGCCAGTGCTAACCGTATCGCATTGGC
CATACCTACA
Features (pLannotate 1.2.2; 8 found; start..end, strand, type, name):
     10..336     +  CDS            TRBV6-5: TVB65_HUMAN - Experimental evidence at protein level: Swiss-Prot protein existence level 1. V region of the variable domain of T cell receptor (TR) beta chain that participates in the antigen recognition (PubMed:24600447). Alpha-beta T cell receptors are antigen specific receptors which are essential to the immune response and are present on the cell surface of T lymphocytes. Recognize peptide-major histocompatibility (MH) (pMH) complexes that are displayed by antigen presenting cells (APC), a prerequisite for efficient T cell adaptive immunity against pathogens (PubMed:25493333). Binding of a
    425..456     +  terminator     tonB terminator: bidirectional E. coli tonB-P14 transcription terminator
    457..559     +  promoter       cat promoter: promoter of the E. coli cat gene encoding chloramphenicol acetyltransferase
    560..1216    +  CDS            cat: CAT_ECOLX - Experimental evidence at protein level: Swiss-Prot protein existence level 1. This enzyme is an effector of chloramphenicol resistance in bacteria. From Escherichia coli. This protein is used as a marker in many commonly used cloning vectors, such as pACYC184.
   1243..1270    +  terminator     T7Te terminator: phage T7 early transcription terminator
   1282..1869    -  rep_origin     ori: high-copy-number ColE1/pMB1/pBR322/pUC origin of replication
   1891..1920    -  terminator     T3Te terminator: phage T3 early transcription terminator
   1992..2011    -  CDS            lacZα (fragment): LacZα fragment of β-galactosidase; lacZ fragment
