[The description below was written by a language model from this plasmid's Addgene catalogue record and pLannotate feature annotations shown in this document.]
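Description:
makeTCR_Hs.TRBV6-8 is a small (about 2 kb) synthetic-biology parts plasmid that stores a single human T cell receptor beta-chain variable gene segment, TRBV6-8, as a module for the makeTCR assembly platform, a modular system for rapid single-step construction of T cell receptor sequences. The custom pmakeTCR backbone of roughly 1.7 kb is minimal. It carries a high-copy ColE1/pUC-type origin for propagation in E. coli and a chloramphenicol acetyltransferase gene driven by its native cat promoter for chloramphenicol selection. Short bacterial and phage transcription terminators (tonB, T7Te and T3Te) flank these elements and insulate the insert region from read-through transcription. A very short lacZα remnant is also annotated, and the listed M13 forward and reverse sequencing primers indicate that standard primer sites border the insert.

The payload is the synthetic ~330 bp TRBV6-8 segment, which has no promoter and is not meant to be expressed from this plasmid. The record lists four-base sequences as the preserved 5′ and 3′ cloning junctions. This suggests defined overhangs that let the V segment be excised and joined in order with other modules, although the record does not name the enzyme or the assembly chemistry, nor the partner parts or destination vector. The automated annotation labels the insert as TRBV6-5 rather than TRBV6-8. This most likely reflects the close sequence similarity among TRBV6 family members and a best-match call by the annotation tool, so the catalogue identity of TRBV6-8 should be taken as the intended one. The plasmid serves as one element of a library of human V gene parts for building TCR beta chains.
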