Addgene plasmid #234029: makeTCR_Hs.TRBV6-8
Purpose: Hs TRBV gene for makeTCR assembly
Depositing lab: Michael Platten. Depositing organization: Deutsches Krebsforschungszentrum (DKFZ). Publication: makeTCR: A Modular Platform for Rapid, Flexible, Scalable, Single-Step T Cell Receptor Synthesis. Hamberger M, Neuhoff M-T, Pietrantonio SV, Boschert T, Maldonado Torres C, Errerd A, Tan CL, Lindner JM, Platten M, Green EW. bioRxiv 2025.04.27.647198 10.1101/2025.04.27.647198.
Backbone
  Vector backbone: pmakeTCR
  Backbone manufacturer: custom
  Backbone size w/o insert (bp): 1710
  Vector type: Synthetic Biology
Growth in bacteria
  Bacterial resistance: Chloramphenicol, 25 μg/mL
  Growth temperature: 37°C
  Growth strain: DH5alpha
  Copy number: High Copy
Gene/Insert
  Gene/Insert name: TRBV6-8 (alt name: ENSG00000261463)
  Species: H. sapiens (human)
  Insert size (bp): 330
  Entrez Gene: TRBV6-8 (a.k.a. TCRBV13S7P, TCRBV6S8, TRBV68)
  Promoter: n/a
  Cloning method: Restriction Enzyme; 5′ cloning site CCAT (not destroyed); 3′ cloning site TGTG (not destroyed)
  Sequencing primers: 5′ M13 (-21) Forward; 3′ M13 Reverse
Resource information
  A portion of this plasmid was derived from a plasmid made by: synthetic
Terms and licenses: Academic/Nonprofit Terms; Industry Terms: Not Available to Industry
Depositor comments: Please visit https://doi.org/10.1101/2025.04.27.647198 for bioRxiv preprint.
How to cite: makeTCR_Hs.TRBV6-8 was a gift from Michael Platten (Addgene plasmid # 234029 ; http://n2t.net/addgene:234029 ; RRID:Addgene_234029)
